Addgene plasmid #179974: pCG_SARS-CoV2 NSP7/bat-CoV RaTG13 C-V5-tag
Purpose: Mammalian expression vector for SARS-CoV-2 Nsp7 or bat RaTG13 Nsp7, V5-tagged (SARS-CoV-2 Nsp7 and RaTG13 Nsp7 have the same amino acid sequence and codon optimized sequence).
Depositing lab: Konstantin Sparrer. Depositing organization: Universitaet Ulm. Publication: Systematic functional analysis of SARS-CoV-2 proteins uncovers viral innate immune antagonists and remaining vulnerabilities. Hayn M, Hirschenberger M, Koepke L, Nchioua R, Straub JH, Klute S, Hunszinger V, Zech F, Prelli Bozzo C, Aftab W, Christensen MH, Conzelmann C, Muller JA, Srinivasachar Badarinarayan S, Sturzel CM, Forne I, Stenger S, Conzelmann KK, Munch J, Schmidt FI, Sauter D, Imhof A, Kirchhoff F, Sparrer KMJ. Cell Rep. 2021 May 18;35(7):109126. doi: 10.1016/j.celrep.2021.109126. Epub 2021 Apr 27. PubMed 33974846.
Backbone
  Vector backbone: pCG
  Vector type: Mammalian Expression
Growth in bacteria
  Bacterial resistance: Ampicillin, 100 μg/mL
  Growth temperature: 37°C
  Growth strain: DH5alpha
  Copy number: High Copy
Gene/Insert
  Gene/Insert name: SARS-CoV-2 Nsp7 (alt names: RaTG13 Nsp7; SARS-CoV-2 Nsp7 and RaTG13 Nsp7 have the same amino acid sequence and codon optimized sequence.)
  Species: Synthetic
  Mutation: human codon-optimized
  Entrez Gene: ORF1ab (a.k.a. GU280_gp01)
  Cloning method: Restriction Enzyme; 5′ cloning site Unknown (unknown if destroyed); 3′ cloning site Unknown (unknown if destroyed)
Terms and licenses: Academic/Nonprofit Terms; Industry Terms: Not Available to Industry
How to cite: pCG_SARS-CoV2 NSP7/bat-CoV RaTG13 C-V5-tag was a gift from Konstantin Sparrer (Addgene plasmid # 179974 ; http://n2t.net/addgene:179974 ; RRID:Addgene_179974)
