[The description below was written by a language model from this plasmid's Addgene catalogue record and pLannotate feature annotations shown in this document.]
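Description:
pCG_SARS-CoV2 NSP7/bat-CoV RaTG13 C-V5-tag is a 5.3 kb mammalian expression plasmid built on the pCG backbone for transient expression of coronavirus non-structural protein 7. The insert is a synthetic, human codon-optimized Nsp7 coding sequence, derived from the ORF1ab polyprotein, carrying a C-terminal V5 epitope tag. Because SARS-CoV-2 and bat coronavirus RaTG13 Nsp7 share the same amino acid sequence and the same optimized coding sequence, this single plasmid serves for both viruses. In E. coli it is maintained at high copy through a ColE1/pUC-type origin and selected with ampicillin via the β-lactamase gene. An f1 origin and small remnants of lacZα, lacI, rop and bom are backbone leftovers with no evident role in expression.

The annotated expression unit starts with the human CMV immediate-early enhancer and promoter, followed by an HSV thymidine kinase 5' UTR. Further downstream lie a rabbit β-globin intron, a short stretch of β-globin coding sequence (most likely residual exon sequence from the globin cassette) and the rabbit β-globin polyadenylation signal. This arrangement provides strong transcription, splicing and 3' end processing in mammalian cells. The automated feature table does not annotate the Nsp7 open reading frame or the V5 tag. An unannotated gap between the TK leader and the intron is the probable location of the insert, but this is an inference, and the cloning sites are recorded as unknown. A reverse-oriented SV40 early promoter region and a T7 promoter are also present.

No mammalian selection marker is annotated, which fits transient transfection. The associated study was a systematic functional analysis of SARS-CoV-2 proteins as antagonists of innate immunity, and the V5 tag allows detection or pull-down of the expressed protein.
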