Features (pLannotate 1.2.2; 16 found; start..end, strand, type, name):
      1..304     +  enhancer       CMV enhancer: human cytomegalovirus immediate early enhancer
    305..508     +  promoter       CMV promoter: human cytomegalovirus (CMV) immediate early promoter
    598..637     +  5'UTR          HSV TK 5'-UTR: 5' untranslated region from the herpes simplex virus thymidine kinase gene
    996..1568    +  intron         β-globin intron: intron from rabbit β-globin gene
   1572..1694    +  CDS            HBB: HBB_COLGU - Experimental evidence at transcript level: Swiss-Prot protein existence level 2. Involved in oxygen transport from the lung to the various peripheral tissues. From Colobus guereza (Mantled guereza) (Eastern black-and-white colobus monkey).
   1765..1820    +  polyA_signal   β-globin poly(A) signal: rabbit β-globin polyadenylation signal (Gil and Proudfoot, 1987)
   2160..2349    -  promoter       SV40 promoter: SV40 early promoter
   2349..2403    -  CDS            lacI (fragment): lac repressor; lacI; The lac repressor binds to the lac operator to inhibit transcription in E. coli. This inhibition can be relieved by adding lactose or isopropyl-β-D-thiogalactopyranoside (IPTG).
   2586..3174    -  rep_origin     ori: high-copy-number ColE1/pMB1/pBR322/pUC origin of replication
   3345..4205    -  CDS            AmpR: β-lactamase; bla; confers resistance to ampicillin, carbenicillin, and related antibiotics
   4206..4310    -  promoter       AmpR promoter: bla
   4405..4440    +  CDS            rop (fragment): Rop protein, which maintains plasmids at low copy number; rop
   4542..4641    +  misc_feature   bom (fragment): basis of mobility region from pBR322
   4669..5097    -  rep_origin     f1 ori (sequence partly withheld): f1 bacteriophage origin of replication; arrow indicates direction of (+) strand synthesis
   5101..5258    -  CDS            lacZα (fragment): LacZα fragment of β-galactosidase; lacZ fragment
   5261..5279    +  promoter       T7 promoter: promoter for bacteriophage T7 RNA polymerase
>Addgene plasmid #179974 | pCG_SARS-CoV2 NSP7/bat-CoV RaTG13 C-V5-tag | addgene full sequence | sequence record 353863 | Addgene NGS Result
CGTTACATAACTTACGGTAAATGGCCCGCCTGGCTGACCGCCCAACGACCCCCGCCCATTGACGTCAATA
ATGACGTATGTTCCCATAGTAACGCCAATAGGGACTTTCCATTGACGTCAATGGGTGGAGTATTTACGGT
AAACTGCCCACTTGGCAGTACATCAAGTGTATCATATGCCAAGTACGCCCCCTATTGACGTCAATGACGG
TAAATGGCCCGCCTGGCATTATGCCCAGTACATGACCTTATGGGACTTTCCTACTTGGCAGTACATCTAC
GTATTAGTCATCGCTATTACCATGGTGATGCGGTTTTGGCAGTACATCAATGGGCGTGGATAGCGGTTTG
ACTCACGGGGATTTCCAAGTCTCCACCCCATTGACGTCAATGGGAGTTTGTTTTGGCACCAAAATCAACG
GGACTTTCCAAAATGTCGTAACAACTCCGCCCCATTGACGCAAATGGGCGGTAGGCGTGTACGGTGGGAG
GTCTATATAAGCAGAGCTCGTTTAGTGAACCGTCAGATCGCCTGGAGACGCCATCCACGCTGTTTTGACC
TCCATAGAAGACACCGGGACCGATCCAGCCTCCGGGGGATCTTGGTGGCGTGAAACTCCCGCACCTCTTC
GGCCAGCGCCTTGTAGAAGCGCGTAGGCCTTCTAGAGCCACCATGAGCAAAATGAGCGATGTTAAATGTA
CTAGCGTTGTACTGCTGTCCGTGCTCCAGCAATTGAGAGTTGAATCATCAAGTAAACTCTGGGCACAATG
TGTTCAATTGCACAACGACATCTTGCTTGCCAAAGATACTACTGAAGCGTTCGAAAAGATGGTTTCCTTG
CTCAGCGTCCTTTTGTCCATGCAAGGCGCAGTCGATATCAACAAGCTGTGCGAAGAAATGCTGGATAATC
GTGCCACGCTGCAAGGCAAGCCTATACCCAACCCCCTGCTGGGACTGGATTCTACATAGACGCGTCGGAT
CCTGAGAACTTCAGGGTGAGTTTGGGGACCCTTGATTGTTCTTTCTTTTTCGCTATTGTAAAATTCATGT
TATATGGAGGGGGCAAAGTTTTCAGGGTGTTGTTTAGAATGGGAAGATGTCCCTTGTATCACCATGGACC
CTCATGATAATTTTGTTTCTTTCACTTTCTACTCTGTTGACAACCATTGTCTCCTCTTATTTTCTTTTCA
TTTTCTGTAACTTTTTCGTTAAACTTTAGCTTGCATTTGTAACGAATTTTTAAATTCACTTTTGTTTATT
TGTCAGATTGTAAGTACTTTCTCTAATCACTTTTTTTTCAAGGCAATCAGGGTATATTATATTGTACTTC
AGCACAGTTTTAGAGAACAATTGTTATAATTAAATGATAAGGTAGAATATTTCTGCATATAAATTCTGGC
TGGCGTGGAAATATTCTTATTGGTAGAAACAACTACACCCTGGTCATCATCCTGCCTTTCTCTTTATGGT
TACAATGATATACACTGTTTGAGATGAGGATAAAATACTCTGAGTCCAAACCGGGCCCCTCTGCTAACCA
TGTTCATGCCTTCTTCTCTTTCCTACAGCTCCTGGGCAACGTGCTGGTTGTTGTGCTGTCTCATCATTTT
GGCAAAGAATTCACTCCTCAGGTGCAGGCTGCCTATCAGAAGGTGGTGGCTGGTGTGGCCAATGCCCTGG
CTCACAAATACCACTGAGATCTTTTTCCCTCTGCCAAAAATTATGGGGACATCATGAAGCCCCTTGAGCA
TCTGACTTCTGGCTAATAAAGGAAATTTATTTTCATTGCAATAGTGTGTTGGAATTTTTTGTGTCTCTCA
CTCGGAAGGACATATGGGAGGGCAAATCATTTAAAACATCAGAATGAGTATTTGGTTTAGAGTTTGGCAA
CATATGCCCATATGCTGGCTGCCATGAACAAAGGTTGGCTATAAAGAGGTCATCAGTATATGAAACAGCC
CCCTGCTGTCCATTCCTTATTCCATAGAAAAGCCTTGACTTGAGGTTAGATTTTTTTTATATTTTGTTTT
GTGTTATTTTTTTCTTTAACATCCCTAAAATTTTCCTTACATGTTTTACTAGCCAGATTTTTCCTCCTCT
CCTGACTACTCCCAGTCATAGCTGTCCCTCTTCTCTTATGGAGATCCCTCGAGGAGCTTTTTGCAAAAGC
CTAGGCCTCCAAAAAAGCCTCTTCACTACTTCTGGAATAGCTCAGAGGCCGAGGCGGCCTCGGCCTCTGC
ATAAATAAAAAAAATTAGTCAGCCATGGGGCGGAGAATGGGCGGAACTGGGCGGAGTTAGGGGCGGGATG
GGCGGAGTTAGGGGCGGGACTATGGTTGCTGACTAATTGCTGCATTAATGAATCGGCCAACGCGCGGGGA
GAGGCGGTTTGCGTATTGGGCGCTCTTCCGCTTCCTCGCTCACTGACTCGCTGCGCTCGGTCGTTCGGCT
GCGGCGAGCGGTATCAGCTCACTCAAAGGCGGTAATACGGTTATCCACAGAATCAGGGGATAACGCAGGA
AAGAACATGTGAGCAAAAGGCCAGCAAAAGGCCAGGAACCGTAAAAAGGCCGCGTTGCTGGCGTTTTTCC
ATAGGCTCCGCCCCCCTGACGAGCATCACAAAAATCGACGCTCAAGTCAGAGGTGGCGAAACCCGACAGG
ACTATAAAGATACCAGGCGTTTCCCCCTGGAAGCTCCCTCGTGCGCTCTCCTGTTCCGACCCTGCCGCTT
ACCGGATACCTGTCCGCCTTTCTCCCTTCGGGAAGCGTGGCGCTTTCTCATAGCTCACGCTGTAGGTATC
TCAGTTCGGTGTAGGTCGTTCGCTCCAAGCTGGGCTGTGTGCACGAACCCCCCGTTCAGCCCGACCGCTG
CGCCTTATCCGGTAACTATCGTCTTGAGTCCAACCCGGTAAGACACGACTTATCGCCACTGGCAGCAGCC
ACTGGTAACAGGATTAGCAGAGCGAGGTATGTAGGCGGTGCTACAGAGTTCTTGAAGTGGTGGCCTAACT
ACGGCTACACTAGAAGAACAGTATTTGGTATCTGCGCTCTGCTGAAGCCAGTTACCTTCGGAAAAAGAGT
TGGTAGCTCTTGATCCGGCAAACAAACCACCGCTGGTAGCGGTGGTTTTTTTGTTTGCAAGCAGCAGATT
ACGCGCAGAAAAAAAGGATCTCAAGAAGATCCTTTGATCTTTTCTACGGGGTCTGACGCTCAGTGGAACG
AAAACTCACGTTAAGGGATTTTGGTCATGAGATTATCAAAAAGGATCTTCACCTAGATCCTTTTAAATTA
AAAATGAAGTTTTAAATCAATCTAAAGTATATATGAGTAAACTTGGTCTGACAGTTACCAATGCTTAATC
AGTGAGGCACCTATCTCAGCGATCTGTCTATTTCGTTCATCCATAGTTGCCTGACTCCCCGTCGTGTAGA
TAACTACGATACGGGAGGGCTTACCATCTGGCCCCAGTGCTGCAATGATACCGCGAGACCCACGCTCACC
GGCTCCAGATTTATCAGCAATAAACCAGCCAGCCGGAAGGGCCGAGCGCAGAAGTGGTCCTGCAACTTTA
TCCGCCTCCATCCAGTCTATTAATTGTTGCCGGGAAGCTAGAGTAAGTAGTTCGCCAGTTAATAGTTTGC
GCAACGTTGTTGCCATTGCTACAGGCATCGTGGTGTCACGCTCGTCGTTTGGTATGGCTTCATTCAGCTC
CGGTTCCCAACGATCAAGGCGAGTTACATGATCCCCCATGTTGTGCAAAAAAGCGGTTAGCTCCTTCGGT
CCTCCGATCGTTGTCAGAAGTAAGTTGGCCGCAGTGTTATCACTCATGGTTATGGCAGCACTGCATAATT
CTCTTACTGTCATGCCATCCGTAAGATGCTTTTCTGTGACTGGTGAGTACTCAACCAAGTCATTCTGAGA
ATAGTGTATGCGGCGACCGAGTTGCTCTTGCCCGGCGTCAATACGGGATAATACCGCGCCACATAGCAGA
ACTTTAAAAGTGCTCATCATTGGAAAACGTTCTTCGGGGCGAAAACTCTCAAGGATCTTACCGCTGTTGA
GATCCAGTTCGATGTAACCCACTCGTGCACCCAACTGATCTTCAGCATCTTTTACTTTCACCAGCGTTTC
TGGGTGAGCAAAAACAGGAAGGCAAAATGCCGCAAAAAAGGGAATAAGGGCGACACGGAAATGTTGAATA
CTCATACTCTTCCTTTTTCAATATTATTGAAGCATTTATCAGGGTTATTGTCTCATGAGCGGATACATAT
TTGAATGTATTTAGAAAAATAAACAAATAGGGGTTCCGCGCACATTTCCCCGAAAAGTGCCACCTGACGT
CTAAGAAACCATTATTATCATGACATTAACCTATAAAAATAGGCGTATCACGAGGCCCTTTCGTCTCGCG
CGTTTCGGTGATGACGGTGAAAACCTCTGACACATGCAGCTCCCGGAGACGGTCACAGCTTGTCTGTAAG
CGGATGCCGGGAGCAGACAAGCCCGTCAGGGCGCGTCAGCGGGTGTTGGCGGGTGTCGGGGCTGGCTTAA
CTATGCGGCATCAGAGCAGATTGTACTGAGAGTGCACCATATGCGGTGTGAAATACCGCACAGATGCGTA
AGGAGAAAATACCGCATCAGGAAATTGTAAGCGTTAATATTTTGTTAAAATTCGCGTTAAATTTTTGTTA
AATCAGCTCATTTTTTAACCAATAGGCCGAAATCGGCAAAATCCCTTATAAATCAAAAGAATAGACCGAG
ATAGGGT
[37 nt withheld, positions 4768-4804]
AAAGAACGTGGACTCCAACGTCAAAGG
[49 nt withheld, positions 4832-4880]
T
[91 nt withheld, positions 4882-4972]
G
[124 nt withheld, positions 4974-5097]
CCATTCGCCATTCAGGCTGCGCAACTGTTGGGAAGGGCGATCGGTGCGGGCCTCTTCGCTATTACGCCAG
CTGGCGAAAGGGGGATGTGCTGCAAGGCGATTAAGTTGGGTAACGCCAGGGTTTTCCCAGTCACGACGTT
GTAAAACGACGGCCAGTGAATTGTAATACGACTCACTATAGGGCGAATTCGAGCTCGCCC
